>Addgene plasmid #78744 | SQT1665 | depositor full sequence | sequence record 147455 | SQT1665 sequence 8653 bps
GTCGACATTGATTATTGACTAGTTATTAATAGTAATCAATTACGGGGTCATTAGTTCATAGCCCATATAT
GGAGTTCCGCGTTACATAACTTACGGTAAATGGCCCGCCTGGCTGACCGCCCAACGACCCCCGCCCATTG
ACGTCAATAATGACGTATGTTCCCATAGTAACGCCAATAGGGACTTTCCATTGACGTCAATGGGTGGACT
ATTTACGGTAAACTGCCCACTTGGCAGTACATCAAGTGTATCATATGCCAAGTACGCCCCCTATTGACGT
CAATGACGGTAAATGGCCCGCCTGGCATTATGCCCAGTACATGACCTTATGGGACTTTCCTACTTGGCAG
TACATCTACGTATTAGTCATCGCTATTACCATGGGTCGAGGTGAGCCCCACGTTCTGCTTCACTCTCCCC
ATCTCCCCCCCCTCCCCACCCCCAATTTTGTATTTATTTATTTTTTAATTATTTTGTGCAGCGATGGGGG
CGGGGGGGGGGGGGGCGCGCGCCAGGCGGGGCGGGGCGGGGCGAGGGGCGGGGCGGGGCGAGGCGGAGAG
GTGCGGCGGCAGCCAATCAGAGCGGCGCGCTCCGAAAGTTTCCTTTTATGGCGAGGCGGCGGCGGCGGCG
GCCCTATAAAAAGCGAAGCGCGCGGCGGGCGGGAGTCGCTGCGTTGCCTTCGCCCCGTGCCCCGCTCCGC
GCCGCCTCGCGCCGCCCGCCCCGGCTCTGACTGACCGCGTTACTCCCACAGGTGAGCGGGCGGGACGGCC
CTTCTCCTCCGGGCTGTAATTAGCGCTTGGTTTAATGACGGCTCGTTTCTTTTCTGTGGCTGCGTGAAAG
CCTTAAAGGGCTCCGGGAGGGCCCTTTGTGCGGGGGGGAGCGGCTCGGGGGGTGCGTGCGTGTGTGTGTG
CGTGGGGAGCGCCGCGTGCGGCCCGCGCTGCCCGGCGGCTGTGAGCGCTGCGGGCGCGGCGCGGGGCTTT
GTGCGCTCCGCGTGTGCGCGAGGGGAGCGCGGCCGGGGGCGGTGCCCCGCGGTGCGGGGGGGCTGCGAGG
GGAACAAAGGCTGCGTGCGGGGTGTGTGCGTGGGGGGGTGAGCAGGGGGTGTGGGCGCGGCGGTCGGGCT
GTAACCCCCCCCTGCACCCCCCTCCCCGAGTTGCTGAGCACGGCCCGGCTTCGGGTGCGGGGCTCCGTGC
GGGGCGTGGCGCGGGGCTCGCCGTGCCGGGCGGGGGGTGGCGGCAGGTGGGGGTGCCGGGCGGGGCGGGG
CCGCCTCGGGCCGGGGAGGGCTCGGGGGAGGGGCGCGGCGGCCCCGGAGCGCCGGCGGCTGTCGAGGCGC
GGCGAGCCGCAGCCATTGCCTTTTATGGTAATCGTGCGAGAGGGCGCAGGGACTTCCTTTGTCCCAAATC
TGGCGGAGCCGAAATCTGGGAGGCGCCGCCGCACCCCCTCTAGCGGGCGCGGGCGAAGCGGTGCGGCGCC
GGCAGGAAGGAAATGGGCGGGGAGGGCCTTCGTGCGTCGCCGCGCCGCCGTCCCCTTCTCCATCTCCAGC
CTCGGGGCTGCCGCAGGGGGACGGCTGCCTTCGGGGGGGACGGGGCAGGGCGGGGTTCGGCTTCTGGCGT
GTGACCGGCGGCTCTAGAGCCTCTGCTAACCATGTTCATGCCTTCTTCTTTTTCCTACAGCTCCTGGGCA
ACGTGCTGGTTATTGTGCTGTCTCATCATTTTGGCAAAGAATTCTGCAGTCGACGGTACCGCGGGCCCGG
GATCCACCGGTCGCCACCATGAGCAAGCTGGAGAAGTTTACAAACTGCTACTCCCTGTCTAAGACCCTGA
GGTTCAAGGCCATCCCTGTGGGCAAGACCCAGGAGAACATCGACAATAAGCGGCTGCTGGTGGAGGACGA
GAAGAGAGCCGAGGATTATAAGGGCGTGAAGAAGCTGCTGGATCGCTACTATCTGTCTTTTATCAACGAC
GTGCTGCACAGCATCAAGCTGAAGAATCTGAACAATTACATCAGCCTGTTCCGGAAGAAAACCAGAACCG
AGAAGGAGAATAAGGAGCTGGAGAACCTGGAGATCAATCTGCGGAAGGAGATCGCCAAGGCCTTCAAGGG
CAACGAGGGCTACAAGTCCCTGTTTAAGAAGGATATCATCGAGACAATCCTGCCAGAGTTCCTGGACGAT
AAGGACGAGATCGCCCTGGTGAACAGCTTCAATGGCTTTACCACAGCCTTCACCGGCTTCTTTGATAACA
GAGAGAATATGTTTTCCGAGGAGGCCAAGAGCACATCCATCGCCTTCAGGTGTATCAACGAGAATCTGAC
CCGCTACATCTCTAATATGGACATCTTCGAGAAGGTGGACGCCATCTTTGATAAGCACGAGGTGCAGGAG
ATCAAGGAGAAGATCCTGAACAGCGACTATGATGTGGAGGATTTCTTTGAGGGCGAGTTCTTTAACTTTG
TGCTGACACAGGAGGGCATCGACGTGTATAACGCCATCATCGGCGGCTTCGTGACCGAGAGCGGCGAGAA
GATCAAGGGCCTGAACGAGTACATCAACCTGTATAATCAGAAAACCAAGCAGAAGCTGCCTAAGTTTAAG
CCACTGTATAAGCAGGTGCTGAGCGATCGGGAGTCTCTGAGCTTCTACGGCGAGGGCTATACATCCGATG
AGGAGGTGCTGGAGGTGTTTAGAAACACCCTGAACAAGAACAGCGAGATCTTCAGCTCCATCAAGAAGCT
GGAGAAGCTGTTCAAGAATTTTGACGAGTACTCTAGCGCCGGCATCTTTGTGAAGAACGGCCCCGCCATC
AGCACAATCTCCAAGGATATCTTCGGCGAGTGGAACGTGATCCGGGACAAGTGGAATGCCGAGTATGACG
ATATCCACCTGAAGAAGAAGGCCGTGGTGACCGAGAAGTACGAGGACGATCGGAGAAAGTCCTTCAAGAA
GATCGGCTCCTTTTCTCTGGAGCAGCTGCAGGAGTACGCCGACGCCGATCTGTCTGTGGTGGAGAAGCTG
AAGGAGATCATCATCCAGAAGGTGGATGAGATCTACAAGGTGTATGGCTCCTCTGAGAAGCTGTTCGACG
CCGATTTTGTGCTGGAGAAGAGCCTGAAGAAGAACGACGCCGTGGTGGCCATCATGAAGGACCTGCTGGA
TTCTGTGAAGAGCTTCGAGAATTACATCAAGGCCTTCTTTGGCGAGGGCAAGGAGACAAACAGGGACGAG
TCCTTCTATGGCGATTTTGTGCTGGCCTACGACATCCTGCTGAAGGTGGACCACATCTACGATGCCATCC
GCAATTATGTGACCCAGAAGCCCTACTCTAAGGATAAGTTCAAGCTGTATTTTCAGAACCCTCAGTTCAT
GGGCGGCTGGGACAAGGATAAGGAGACAGACTATCGGGCCACCATCCTGAGATACGGCTCCAAGTACTAT
CTGGCCATCATGGATAAGAAGTACGCCAAGTGCCTGCAGAAGATCGACAAGGACGATGTGAACGGCAATT
ACGAGAAGATCAACTATAAGCTGCTGCCCGGCCCTAATAAGATGCTGCCAAAGGTGTTCTTTTCTAAGAA
GTGGATGGCCTACTATAACCCCAGCGAGGACATCCAGAAGATCTACAAGAATGGCACATTCAAGAAGGGC
GATATGTTTAACCTGAATGACTGTCACAAGCTGATCGACTTCTTTAAGGATAGCATCTCCCGGTATCCAA
AGTGGTCCAATGCCTACGATTTCAACTTTTCTGAGACAGAGAAGTATAAGGACATCGCCGGCTTTTACAG
AGAGGTGGAGGAGCAGGGCTATAAGGTGAGCTTCGAGTCTGCCAGCAAGAAGGAGGTGGATAAGCTGGTG
GAGGAGGGCAAGCTGTATATGTTCCAGATCTATAACAAGGACTTTTCCGATAAGTCTCACGGCACACCCA
ATCTGCACACCATGTACTTCAAGCTGCTGTTTGACGAGAACAATCACGGACAGATCAGGCTGAGCGGAGG
AGCAGAGCTGTTCATGAGGCGCGCCTCCCTGAAGAAGGAGGAGCTGGTGGTGCACCCAGCCAACTCCCCT
ATCGCCAACAAGAATCCAGATAATCCCAAGAAAACCACAACCCTGTCCTACGACGTGTATAAGGATAAGA
GGTTTTCTGAGGACCAGTACGAGCTGCACATCCCAATCGCCATCAATAAGTGCCCCAAGAACATCTTCAA
GATCAATACAGAGGTGCGCGTGCTGCTGAAGCACGACGATAACCCCTATGTGATCGGCATCGATAGGGGC
GAGCGCAATCTGCTGTATATCGTGGTGGTGGACGGCAAGGGCAACATCGTGGAGCAGTATTCCCTGAACG
AGATCATCAACAACTTCAACGGCATCAGGATCAAGACAGATTACCACTCTCTGCTGGACAAGAAGGAGAA
GGAGAGGTTCGAGGCCCGCCAGAACTGGACCTCCATCGAGAATATCAAGGAGCTGAAGGCCGGCTATATC
TCTCAGGTGGTGCACAAGATCTGCGAGCTGGTGGAGAAGTACGATGCCGTGATCGCCCTGGAGGACCTGA
ACTCTGGCTTTAAGAATAGCCGCGTGAAGGTGGAGAAGCAGGTGTATCAGAAGTTCGAGAAGATGCTGAT
CGATAAGCTGAACTACATGGTGGACAAGAAGTCTAATCCTTGTGCAACAGGCGGCGCCCTGAAGGGCTAT
CAGATCACCAATAAGTTCGAGAGCTTTAAGTCCATGTCTACCCAGAACGGCTTCATCTTTTACATCCCTG
CCTGGCTGACATCCAAGATCGATCCATCTACCGGCTTTGTGAACCTGCTGAAAACCAAGTATACCAGCAT
CGCCGATTCCAAGAAGTTCATCAGCTCCTTTGACAGGATCATGTACGTGCCCGAGGAGGATCTGTTCGAG
TTTGCCCTGGACTATAAGAACTTCTCTCGCACAGACGCCGATTACATCAAGAAGTGGAAGCTGTACTCCT
ACGGCAACCGGATCAGAATCTTCCGGAATCCTAAGAAGAACAACGTGTTCGACTGGGAGGAGGTGTGCCT
GACCAGCGCCTATAAGGAGCTGTTCAACAAGTACGGCATCAATTATCAGCAGGGCGATATCAGAGCCCTG
CTGTGCGAGCAGTCCGACAAGGCCTTCTACTCTAGCTTTATGGCCCTGATGAGCCTGATGCTGCAGATGC
GGAACAGCATCACAGGCCGCACCGACGTGGATTTTCTGATCAGCCCTGTGAAGAACTCCGACGGCATCTT
CTACGATAGCCGGAACTATGAGGCCCAGGAGAATGCCATCCTGCCAAAGAACGCCGACGCCAATGGCGCC
TATAACATCGCCAGAAAGGTGCTGTGGGCCATCGGCCAGTTCAAGAAGGCCGAGGACGAGAAGCTGGATA
AGGTGAAGATCGCCATCTCTAACAAGGAGTGGCTGGAGTACGCCCAGACCAGCGTGAAGCACAAAAGGCC
GGCGGCCACGAAAAAGGCCGGCCAGGCAAAAAAGAAAAAGGGATCCTACCCATACGATGTTCCAGATTAC
GCTTATCCCTACGACGTGCCTGATTATGCATACCCATATGATGTCCCCGACTATGCCTAAAGCGGCCGCA
CTCCTCAGGTGCAGGCTGCCTATCAGAAGGTGGTGGCTGGTGTGGCCAATGCCCTGGCTCACAAATACCA
CTGAGATCTTTTTCCCTCTGCCAAAAATTATGGGGACATCATGAAGCCCCTTGAGCATCTGACTTCTGGC
TAATAAAGGAAATTTATTTTCATTGCAATAGTGTGTTGGAATTTTTTGTGTCTCTCACTCGGAAGGACAT
ATGGGAGGGCAAATCATTTAAAACATCAGAATGAGTATTTGGTTTAGAGTTTGGCAACATATGCCATATG
CTGGCTGCCATGAACAAAGGTGGCTATAAAGAGGTCATCAGTATATGAAACAGCCCCCTGCTGTCCATTC
CTTATTCCATAGAAAAGCCTTGACTTGAGGTTAGATTTTTTTTATATTTTGTTTTGTGTTATTTTTTTCT
TTAACATCCCTAAAATTTTCCTTACATGTTTTACTAGCCAGATTTTTCCTCCTCTCCTGACTACTCCCAG
TCATAGCTGTCCCTCTTCTCTTATGAAGATCCCTCGACCTGCAGCCCAAGCTTGGCGTAATCATGGTCAT
AGCTGTTTCCTGTGTGAAATTGTTATCCGCTCACAATTCCACACAACATACGAGCCGGAAGCATAAAGTG
TAAAGCCTGGGGTGCCTAATGAGTGAGCTAACTCACATTAATTGCGTTGCGCTCACTGCCCGCTTTCCAG
TCGGGAAACCTGTCGTGCCAGCGGATCCGCATCTCAATTAGTCAGCAACCATAGTCCCGCCCCTAACTCC
GCCCATCCCGCCCCTAACTCCGCCCAGTTCCGCCCATTCTCCGCCCCATGGCTGACTAATTTTTTTTATT
TATGCAGAGGCCGAGGCCGCCTCGGCCTCTGAGCTATTCCAGAAGTAGTGAGGAGGCTTTTTTGGAGGCC
TAGGCTTTTGCAAAAAGCTAACTTGTTTATTGCAGCTTATAATGGTTACAAATAAAGCAATAGCATCACA
AATTTCACAAATAAAGCATTTTTTTCACTGCATTCTAGTTGTGGTTTGTCCAAACTCATCAATGTATCTT
ATCATGTCTGGATCCGCTGCATTAATGAATCGGCCAACGCGCGGGGAGAGGCGGTTTGCGTATTGGGCGC
TCTTCCGCTTCCTCGCTCACTGACTCGCTGCGCTCGGTCGTTCGGCTGCGGCGAGCGGTATCAGCTCACT
CAAAGGCGGTAATACGGTTATCCACAGAATCAGGGGATAACGCAGGAAAGAACATGTGAGCAAAAGGCCA
GCAAAAGGCCAGGAACCGTAAAAAGGCCGCGTTGCTGGCGTTTTTCCATAGGCTCCGCCCCCCTGACGAG
CATCACAAAAATCGACGCTCAAGTCAGAGGTGGCGAAACCCGACAGGACTATAAAGATACCAGGCGTTTC
CCCCTGGAAGCTCCCTCGTGCGCTCTCCTGTTCCGACCCTGCCGCTTACCGGATACCTGTCCGCCTTTCT
CCCTTCGGGAAGCGTGGCGCTTTCTCAATGCTCACGCTGTAGGTATCTCAGTTCGGTGTAGGTCGTTCGC
TCCAAGCTGGGCTGTGTGCACGAACCCCCCGTTCAGCCCGACCGCTGCGCCTTATCCGGTAACTATCGTC
TTGAGTCCAACCCGGTAAGACACGACTTATCGCCACTGGCAGCAGCCACTGGTAACAGGATTAGCAGAGC
GAGGTATGTAGGCGGTGCTACAGAGTTCTTGAAGTGGTGGCCTAACTACGGCTACACTAGAAGGACAGTA
TTTGGTATCTGCGCTCTGCTGAAGCCAGTTACCTTCGGAAAAAGAGTTGGTAGCTCTTGATCCGGCAAAC
AAACCACCGCTGGTAGCGGTGGTTTTTTTGTTTGCAAGCAGCAGATTACGCGCAGAAAAAAAGGATCTCA
AGAAGATCCTTTGATCTTTTCTACGGGGTCTGACGCTCAGTGGAACGAAAACTCACGTTAAGGGATTTTG
GTCATGAGATTATCAAAAAGGATCTTCACCTAGATCCTTTTAAATTAAAAATGAAGTTTTAAATCAATCT
AAAGTATATATGAGTAAACTTGGTCTGACAGTTACCAATGCTTAATCAGTGAGGCACCTATCTCAGCGAT
CTGTCTATTTCGTTCATCCATAGTTGCCTGACTCCCCGTCGTGTAGATAACTACGATACGGGAGGGCTTA
CCATCTGGCCCCAGTGCTGCAATGATACCGCGAGACCCACGCTCACCGGCTCCAGATTTATCAGCAATAA
ACCAGCCAGCCGGAAGGGCCGAGCGCAGAAGTGGTCCTGCAACTTTATCCGCCTCCATCCAGTCTATTAA
TTGTTGCCGGGAAGCTAGAGTAAGTAGTTCGCCAGTTAATAGTTTGCGCAACGTTGTTGCCATTGCTACA
GGCATCGTGGTGTCACGCTCGTCGTTTGGTATGGCTTCATTCAGCTCCGGTTCCCAACGATCAAGGCGAG
TTACATGATCCCCCATGTTGTGCAAAAAAGCGGTTAGCTCCTTCGGTCCTCCGATCGTTGTCAGAAGTAA
GTTGGCCGCAGTGTTATCACTCATGGTTATGGCAGCACTGCATAATTCTCTTACTGTCATGCCATCCGTA
AGATGCTTTTCTGTGACTGGTGAGTACTCAACCAAGTCATTCTGAGAATAGTGTATGCGGCGACCGAGTT
GCTCTTGCCCGGCGTCAATACGGGATAATACCGCGCCACATAGCAGAACTTTAAAAGTGCTCATCATTGG
AAAACGTTCTTCGGGGCGAAAACTCTCAAGGATCTTACCGCTGTTGAGATCCAGTTCGATGTAACCCACT
CGTGCACCCAACTGATCTTCAGCATCTTTTACTTTCACCAGCGTTTCTGGGTGAGCAAAAACAGGAAGGC
AAAATGCCGCAAAAAAGGGAATAAGGGCGACACGGAAATGTTGAATACTCATACTCTTCCTTTTTCAATA
TTATTGAAGCATTTATCAGGGTTATTGTCTCATGAGCGGATACATATTTGAATGTATTTAGAAAAATAAA
CAAATAGGGGTTCCGCGCACATTTCCCCGAAAAGTGCCACCTG
Features (pLannotate 1.2.2; 21 found; start..end, strand, type, name):
      4..383     +  enhancer       CMV enhancer: human cytomegalovirus immediate early enhancer
    386..661     +  promoter       chicken β-actin promoter: No description available
    662..1670    +  intron         chimeric intron: chimera between introns from chicken β-actin and rabbit β-globin
   1668..1724    +  CDS            HBB (fragment): HBB_LEPEU - Experimental evidence at protein level: Swiss-Prot protein existence level 1. Involved in oxygen transport from the lung to the various peripheral tissues. From Lepus europaeus (European hare).
   1719..1755    +  misc_feature   MCS (fragment): multiple cloning site
   1769..5452    +  CDS            LbCpf1: CRISPR-associated protein from Lachnospiraceae bacterium ND2006 (Zetsche et al., 2015)
   5453..5500    +  CDS            nucleoplasmin NLS: bipartite nuclear localization signal from nucleoplasmin
   5507..5587    +  CDS            3xHA: three tandem HA epitope tags
   5600..5671    +  CDS            HBB (fragment): HBB_PONPY - Experimental evidence at transcript level: Swiss-Prot protein existence level 2. Involved in oxygen transport from the lung to the various peripheral tissues. From Pongo pygmaeus (Bornean orangutan).
   5742..5797    +  polyA_signal   β-globin poly(A) signal: rabbit β-globin polyadenylation signal (Gil and Proudfoot, 1987)
   6180..6196    -  protein_bind   lac operator: The lac repressor binds to the lac operator to inhibit transcription in E. coli. This inhibition can be relieved by adding lactose or isopropyl-β-D-thiogalactopyranoside (IPTG). lac repressor encoded by lacI
   6204..6234    -  promoter       lac promoter: promoter for the E. coli lac operon
   6249..6270    -  protein_bind   CAP binding site: CAP binding activates transcription in the presence of cAMP. E. coli catabolite activator protein
   6283..6322    -  CDS            lacI (fragment): lac repressor; lacI; The lac repressor binds to the lac operator to inhibit transcription in E. coli. This inhibition can be relieved by adding lactose or isopropyl-β-D-thiogalactopyranoside (IPTG).
   6329..6351    +  promoter       SV40 promoter (fragment): SV40 enhancer and early promoter
   6375..6510    +  rep_origin     SV40 ori: SV40 origin of replication
   6530..6664    +  polyA_signal   SV40 poly(A) signal: SV40 polyadenylation signal
   6666..6720    -  CDS            lacI (fragment): lac repressor; lacI; The lac repressor binds to the lac operator to inhibit transcription in E. coli. This inhibition can be relieved by adding lactose or isopropyl-β-D-thiogalactopyranoside (IPTG).
   6903..7491    -  rep_origin     ori: high-copy-number ColE1/pMB1/pBR322/pUC origin of replication
   7662..8522    -  CDS            AmpR: β-lactamase; bla; confers resistance to ampicillin, carbenicillin, and related antibiotics
   8523..8627    -  promoter       AmpR promoter: bla
