[The description below was written by a language model from this plasmid's Addgene catalogue record and pLannotate feature annotations shown in this document.]
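Description:
SQT1665 is a mammalian expression plasmid for the CRISPR nuclease LbCpf1 (also called LbCas12a) from Lachnospiraceae bacterium ND2006, built on the pCAG-GFP backbone. The full depositor sequence is about 8.7 kb. In E. coli it replicates from a high-copy ColE1/pUC-type origin and is selected through the β-lactamase gene (AmpR) under its own promoter, conferring ampicillin resistance. The backbone also retains remnants of a lac promoter/operator region, short lacI fragments, and an SV40 origin with a partial SV40 promoter and an SV40 poly(A) signal. The SV40 origin can support episomal replication in cells that express large T antigen. No mammalian selection marker is annotated.

The payload is a mammalian codon-optimized LbCpf1 open reading frame driven by the CAG promoter, annotated here as its three components: the CMV immediate-early enhancer, the chicken β-actin promoter and a chimeric chicken β-actin/rabbit β-globin intron, which together give strong, broadly active expression. The nuclease is fused at its C terminus to a bipartite nucleoplasmin nuclear localization signal, which directs the protein to the nucleus, followed by three tandem HA epitope tags for immunodetection. Transcription terminates at a rabbit β-globin polyadenylation signal. The short "HBB" fragments flagged on either side of the coding region most likely reflect β-globin-derived sequence in the CAG cassette rather than expressed protein.

The plasmid encodes only the nuclease, not a guide RNA. The depositor recommends pairing it with a separate LbCpf1 guide RNA expression plasmid, BPK3082, for genome editing in human cells. It was deposited in connection with a study of the genome-wide specificity of Cpf1 nucleases in human cells.
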