Addgene plasmid #78744: SQT1665
Purpose: Human expression plasmid for LbCpf1-NLS-3xHA
Depositing lab: Keith Joung. Depositing organization: Massachusetts General Hospital. Publication: Genome-wide specificities of CRISPR-Cas Cpf1 nucleases in human cells. Kleinstiver BP, Tsai SQ, Prew MS, Nguyen NT, Welch MM, Lopez JM, McCaw ZR, Aryee MJ, Joung JK. Nat Biotechnol. 2016 Jun 27. doi: 10.1038/nbt.3620. PubMed 27347757.
Backbone
  Vector backbone: pCAG-GFP
  Backbone manufacturer: Cepko lab (Addgene plasmid # 11179)
  Vector type: Mammalian Expression, CRISPR
Growth in bacteria
  Bacterial resistance: Ampicillin, 100 μg/mL
  Growth temperature: 37°C
  Growth strain: DH5alpha
  Copy number: High Copy
Gene/Insert
  Gene/Insert name: mammalian codon-optimized Lachnospiraceae bacterium ND2006 Cpf1-NLS-3xHA (alt names: Cpf1; LbCas12a)
  Species: Lachnospiraceae bacterium ND2006
  Promoter: CAG
  Tag / fusion protein: NLS-3xHA (C terminal on insert)
  Cloning method: Unknown
  Sequencing primers: 5′ pCAG-F (5'-GCAACGTGCTGGTTATTGTG-3'); 3′ M13-rev
Terms and licenses: Academic/Nonprofit Terms; Industry Terms: Not Available to Industry
Depositor comments: This plasmid expresses Cpf1 from Lachnospiraceae bacterium ND2006 in mammalian cells. Recommended to use with BPK3082 (Addgene plasmid# 78742), which can be used to express a gRNA for LbCpf1. Please visit https://www.biorxiv.org/content/early/2016/06/09/057802 for bioRxiv preprint.
How to cite: SQT1665 was a gift from Keith Joung (Addgene plasmid # 78744 ; http://n2t.net/addgene:78744 ; RRID:Addgene_78744)
