>Addgene plasmid #78744 | SQT1665 | addgene partial sequence | sequence record 148916 | pCAG-F 5'-GCAACGTGCTGGTTATTGTG-3'
GCGGGCCCGGGATCCACCGGTCGCCACCATGAGCAAGCTGGAGAAGTTTACAAACTGCTACTCCCTGTCT
AAGACCCTGAGGTTCAAGGCCATCCCTGTGGGCAAGACCCAGGAGAACATCGACAATAAGCGGCTGCTGG
TGGAGGACGAGAAGAGAGCCGAGGATTATAAGGGCGTGAAGAAGCTGCTGGATCGCTACTATCTGTCTTT
TATCAACGACGTGCTGCACAGCATCAAGCTGAAGAATCTGAACAATTACATCAGCCTGTTCCGGAAGAAA
ACCAGAACCGAGAAGGAGAATAAGGAGCTGGAGAACCTGGAGATCAATCTGCGGAAGGAGATCGCCAAGG
CCTTCAAGGGCAACGAGGGCTACAAGTCCCTGTTTAAGAAGGATATCATCGAGACAATCCTGCCAGAGTT
CCTGGACGATAAGGACGAGATCGCCCTGGTGAACAGCTTCAATGGCTTTACCACAGCCTTCACCGGCTTC
TTTGATAACAGAGAGAATATGTTTTCCGAGGAGGCCAAGAGCACATCCATCGCCTTCAGGTGTATCAACG
AGAATCTGACCCGCTACATCTCTAATATGGACATCTTCGAGAAGGTGGACGCCATCTTTGATAAGCACGA
GGTGCAGGAGATCAAGGAGAAGATCCTGAACAGCGACTATGATGTGGAGGATTTCTTTGAGGGCGAGTTC
TTTAACTTTGTGCTGACACAGGAGGGCATCGACGTGTATAACGCCATCATC
