>Addgene plasmid #78744 | SQT1665 | addgene partial sequence | sequence record 148917 | rb_glob_PA_term-R 5'-CCCATATGTCCTTCCGAGTG-3'
ATGAAAATAAATTTCCTTTATTAGCCAGAAGTCAGATGCTCAAGGGGCTTCATGATGTCCCCATAATTTT
TGGCAGAGGGAAAAAGATCTCAGTGGTATTTGTGAGCCAGGGCATTGGCCACACCAGCCACCACCTTCTG
ATAGGCAGCCTGCACCTGAGGAGTGCGGCCGCTTTAGGCATAGTCGGGGACATCATATGGGTATGCATAA
TCAGGCACGTCGTAGGGATAAGCGTAATCTGGAACATCGTATGGGTAGGATCCCTTTTTCTTTTTTGCCT
GGCCGGCCTTTTTCGTGGCCGCCGGCCTTTTGTGCTTCACGCTGGTCTGGGCGTACTCCAGCCACTCCTT
GTTAGAGATGGCGATCTTCACCTTATCCAGCTTCTCGTCCTCGGCCTTCTTGAACTGGCCGATGGCCCAC
AGCACCTTTCTGGCGATGTTATAGGCGCCATTGGCGTCGGCGTTCTTTGGCAGGATGGCATTCTCCTGGG
CCTCATAGTTCCGGCTATCGTAGAAGATGCCGTCGGAGTTCTTCACAGGGCTGATCAGAAAATCCACGTC
GGTGCGGCCTGTGATGCTGTTCCGCATCTGCAGCATCAGGCTCATCAGGGCCATAAAGCTAGAGTAGAAG
GCCTTGTCGGACTGCTCGCACAGCAGGGCTCTGATATCGCCCTGCTGATAATTGATGCCGTACTTGTTGA
ACAGCTCCTTATAGGCGCTGGTCAGGCACACCTCCTCCCAGTCGAACACGTTGTTCTTCTTAGGATTCCG
GAAGATTCTGATCCGGTTGCCGTA
