>Addgene plasmid #78744 | SQT1665 | addgene partial sequence | sequence record 239521 | Addgene NGS Result
GACGGCTGCCTTCGGGGGGGACGGGGCAGGGCGGGGTTCGGCTTCTGGCGTGTGACCGGCGGCTCTAGAG
CCTCTGCTAACCATGTTCATGCCTTCTTCTTTTTCCTACAGCTCCTGGGCAACGTGCTGGTTATTGTGCT
GTCTCATCATTTTGGCAAAGAATTCTGCAGTCGACGGTACCGCGGGCCCGGGATCCACCGGTCGCCACCA
TGAGCAAGCTGGAGAAGTTTACAAACTGCTACTCCCTGTCTAAGACCCTGAGGTTCAAGGCCATCCCTGT
GGGCAAGACCCAGGAGAACATCGACAATAAGCGGCTGCTGGTGGAGGACGAGAAGAGAGCCGAGGATTAT
AAGGGCGTGAAGAAGCTGCTGGATCGCTACTATCTGTCTTTTATCAACGACGTGCTGCACAGCATCAAGC
TGAAGAATCTGAACAATTACATCAGCCTGTTCCGGAAGAAAACCAGAACCGAGAAGGAGAATAAGGAGCT
GGAGAACCTGGAGATCAATCTGCGGAAGGAGATCGCCAAGGCCTTCAAGGGCAACGAGGGCTACAAGTCC
CTGTTTAAGAAGGATATCATCGAGACAATCCTGCCAGAGTTCCTGGACGATAAGGACGAGATCGCCCTGG
TGAACAGCTTCAATGGCTTTACCACAGCCTTCACCGGCTTCTTTGATAACAGAGAGAATATGTTTTCCGA
GGAGGCCAAGAGCACATCCATCGCCTTCAGGTGTATCAACGAGAATCTGACCCGCTACATCTCTAATATG
GACATCTTCGAGAAGGTGGACGCCATCTTTGATAAGCACGAGGTGCAGGAGATCAAGGAGAAGATCCTGA
ACAGCGACTATGATGTGGAGGATTTCTTTGAGGGCGAGTTCTTTAACTTTGTGCTGACACAGGAGGGCAT
CGACGTGTATAACGCCATCATCGGCGGCTTCGTGACCGAGAGCGGCGAGAAGATCAAGGGCCTGAACGAG
TACATCAACCTGTATAATCAGAAAACCAAGCAGAAGCTGCCTAAGTTTAAGCCACTGTATAAGCAGGTGC
TGAGCGATCGGGAGTCTCTGAGCTTCTACGGCGAGGGCTATACATCCGATGAGGAGGTGCTGGAGGTGTT
TAGAAACACCCTGAACAAGAACAGCGAGATCTTCAGCTCCATCAAGAAGCTGGAGAAGCTGTTCAAGAAT
TTTGACGAGTACTCTAGCGCCGGCATCTTTGTGAAGAACGGCCCCGCCATCAGCACAATCTCCAAGGATA
TCTTCGGCGAGTGGAACGTGATCCGGGACAAGTGGAATGCCGAGTATGACGATATCCACCTGAAGAAGAA
GGCCGTGGTGACCGAGAAGTACGAGGACGATCGGAGAAAGTCCTTCAAGAAGATCGGCTCCTTTTCTCTG
GAGCAGCTGCAGGAGTACGCCGACGCCGATCTGTCTGTGGTGGAGAAGCTGAAGGAGATCATCATCCAGA
AGGTGGATGAGATCTACAAGGTGTATGGCTCCTCTGAGAAGCTGTTCGACGCCGATTTTGTGCTGGAGAA
GAGCCTGAAGAAGAACGACGCCGTGGTGGCCATCATGAAGGACCTGCTGGATTCTGTGAAGAGCTTCGAG
AATTACATCAAGGCCTTCTTTGGCGAGGGCAAGGAGACAAACAGGGACGAGTCCTTCTATGGCGATTTTG
TGCTGGCCTACGACATCCTGCTGAAGGTGGACCACATCTACGATGCCATCCGCAATTATGTGACCCAGAA
GCCCTACTCTAAGGATAAGTTCAAGCTGTATTTTCAGAACCCTCAGTTCATGGGCGGCTGGGACAAGGAT
AAGGAGACAGACTATCGGGCCACCATCCTGAGATACGGCTCCAAGTACTATCTGGCCATCATGGATAAGA
AGTACGCCAAGTGCCTGCAGAAGATCGACAAGGACGATGTGAACGGCAATTACGAGAAGATCAACTATAA
GCTGCTGCCCGGCCCTAATAAGATGCTGCCAAAGGTGTTCTTTTCTAAGAAGTGGATGGCCTACTATAAC
CCCAGCGAGGACATCCAGAAGATCTACAAGAATGGCACATTCAAGAAGGGCGATATGTTTAACCTGAATG
ACTGTCACAAGCTGATCGACTTCTTTAAGGATAGCATCTCCCGGTATCCAAAGTGGTCCAATGCCTACGA
TTTCAACTTTTCTGAGACAGAGAAGTATAAGGACATCGCCGGCTTTTACAGAGAGGTGGAGGAGCAGGGC
TATAAGGTGAGCTTCGAGTCTGCCAGCAAGAAGGAGGTGGATAAGCTGGTGGAGGAGGGCAAGCTGTATA
TGTTCCAGATCTATAACAAGGACTTTTCCGATAAGTCTCACGGCACACCCAATCTGCACACCATGTACTT
CAAGCTGCTGTTTGACGAGAACAATCACGGACAGATCAGGCTGAGCGGAGGAGCAGAGCTGTTCATGAGG
CGCGCCTCCCTGAAGAAGGAGGAGCTGGTGGTGCACCCAGCCAACTCCCCTATCGCCAACAAGAATCCAG
ATAATCCCAAGAAAACCACAACCCTGTCCTACGACGTGTATAAGGATAAGAGGTTTTCTGAGGACCAGTA
CGAGCTGCACATCCCAATCGCCATCAATAAGTGCCCCAAGAACATCTTCAAGATCAATACAGAGGTGCGC
GTGCTGCTGAAGCACGACGATAACCCCTATGTGATCGGCATCGATAGGGGCGAGCGCAATCTGCTGTATA
TCGTGGTGGTGGACGGCAAGGGCAACATCGTGGAGCAGTATTCCCTGAACGAGATCATCAACAACTTCAA
CGGCATCAGGATCAAGACAGATTACCACTCTCTGCTGGACAAGAAGGAGAAGGAGAGGTTCGAGGCCCGC
CAGAACTGGACCTCCATCGAGAATATCAAGGAGCTGAAGGCCGGCTATATCTCTCAGGTGGTGCACAAGA
TCTGCGAGCTGGTGGAGAAGTACGATGCCGTGATCGCCCTGGAGGACCTGAACTCTGGCTTTAAGAATAG
CCGCGTGAAGGTGGAGAAGCAGGTGTATCAGAAGTTCGAGAAGATGCTGATCGATAAGCTGAACTACATG
GTGGACAAGAAGTCTAATCCTTGTGCAACAGGCGGCGCCCTGAAGGGCTATCAGATCACCAATAAGTTCG
AGAGCTTTAAGTCCATGTCTACCCAGAACGGCTTCATCTTTTACATCCCTGCCTGGCTGACATCCAAGAT
CGATCCATCTACCGGCTTTGTGAACCTGCTGAAAACCAAGTATACCAGCATCGCCGATTCCAAGAAGTTC
ATCAGCTCCTTTGACAGGATCATGTACGTGCCCGAGGAGGATCTGTTCGAGTTTGCCCTGGACTATAAGA
ACTTCTCTCGCACAGACGCCGATTACATCAAGAAGTGGAAGCTGTACTCCTACGGCAACCGGATCAGAAT
CTTCCGGAATCCTAAGAAGAACAACGTGTTCGACTGGGAGGAGGTGTGCCTGACCAGCGCCTATAAGGAG
CTGTTCAACAAGTACGGCATCAATTATCAGCAGGGCGATATCAGAGCCCTGCTGTGCGAGCAGTCCGACA
AGGCCTTCTACTCTAGCTTTATGGCCCTGATGAGCCTGATGCTGCAGATGCGGAACAGCATCACAGGCCG
CACCGACGTGGATTTTCTGATCAGCCCTGTGAAGAACTCCGACGGCATCTTCTACGATAGCCGGAACTAT
GAGGCCCAGGAGAATGCCATCCTGCCAAAGAACGCCGACGCCAATGGCGCCTATAACATCGCCAGAAAGG
TGCTGTGGGCCATCGGCCAGTTCAAGAAGGCCGAGGACGAGAAGCTGGATAAGGTGAAGATCGCCATCTC
TAACAAGGAGTGGCTGGAGTACGCCCAGACCAGCGTGAAGCACAAAAGGCCGGCGGCCACGAAAAAGGCC
GGCCAGGCAAAAAAGAAAAAGGGATCCTACCCATACGATGTTCCAGATTACGCTTATCCCTACGACGTGC
CTGATTATGCATACCCATATGATGTCCCCGACTATGCCTAAAGCGGCCGCACTCCTCAGGTGCAGGCTGC
CTATCAGAAGGTGGTGGCTGGTGTGGCCAATGCCCTGGCTCACAAATACCACTGAGATCTTTTTCCCTCT
GCCAAAAATTATGGGGACATCATGAAGCCCCTTGAGCATCTGACTTCTGGCTAATAAAGGAAATTTATTT
TCATTGCAATAGTGTGTTGGAATTTTTTGTGTCTCTCACTCGGAAGGACATATGGGAGGGCAAATCATTT
AAAACATCAGAATGAGTATTTGGTTTAGAGTTTGGCAACATATGCCCATATGCTGGCTGCCATGAACAAA
GGTTGGCTATAAAGAGGTCATCAGTATATGAAACAGCCCCCTGCTGTCCATTCCTTATTCCATAGAAAAG
CCTTGACTTGAGGTTAGATTTTTTTTATATTTTGTTTTGTGTTATTTTTTTCTTTAACATCCCTAAAATT
TTCCTTACATGTTTTACTAGCCAGATTTTTCCTCCTCTCCTGACTACTCCCAGTCATAGCTGTCCCTCTT
CTCTTATGGAGATCCCTCGACCTGCAGCCCAAGCTTGGCGTAATCATGGTCATAGCTGTTTCCTGTGTGA
AATTGTTATCCGCTCACAATTCCACACAACATACGAGCCGGAAGCATAAAGTGTAAAGCCTGGGGTGCCT
AATGAGTGAGCTAACTCACATTAATTGCGTTGCGCTCACTGCCCGCTTTCCAGTCGGGAAACCTGTCGTG
CCAGCGGATCCGCATCTCAATTAGTCAGCAACCATAGTCCCGCCCCTAACTCCGCCCATCCCGCCCCTAA
CTCCGCCCAGTTCCGCCCATTCTCCGCCCCATGGCTGACTAATTTTTTTTATTTATGCAGAGGCCGAGGC
CGCCTCGGCCTCTGAGCTATTCCAGAAGTAGTGAGGAGGCTTTTTTGGAGGCCTAGGCTTTTGCAAAAAG
CTAACTTGTTTATTGCAGCTTATAATGGTTACAAATAAAGCAATAGCATCACAAATTTCACAAATAAAGC
ATTTTTTTCACTGCATTCTAGTTGTGGTTTGTCCAAACTCATCAATGTATCTTATCATGTCTGGATCCGC
TGCATTAATGAATCGGCCAACGCGCGGGGAGAGGCGGTTTGCGTATTGGGCGCTCTTCCGCTTCCTCGCT
CACTGACTCGCTGCGCTCGGTCGTTCGGCTGCGGCGAGCGGTATCAGCTCACTCAAAGGCGGTAATACGG
TTATCCACAGAATCAGGGGATAACGCAGGAAAGAACATGTGAGCAAAAGGCCAGCAAAAGGCCAGGAACC
GTAAAAAGGCCGCGTTGCTGGCGTTTTTCCATAGGCTCCGCCCCCCTGACGAGCATCACAAAAATCGACG
CTCAAGTCAGAGGTGGCGAAACCCGACAGGACTATAAAGATACCAGGCGTTTCCCCCTGGAAGCTCCCTC
GTGCGCTCTCCTGTTCCGACCCTGCCGCTTACCGGATACCTGTCCGCCTTTCTCCCTTCGGGAAGCGTGG
CGCTTTCTCATAGCTCACGCTGTAGGTATCTCAGTTCGGTGTAGGTCGTTCGCTCCAAGCTGGGCTGTGT
GCACGAACCCCCCGTTCAGCCCGACCGCTGCGCCTTATCCGGTAACTATCGTCTTGAGTCCAACCCGGTA
AGACACGACTTATCGCCACTGGCAGCAGCCACTGGTAACAGGATTAGCAGAGCGAGGTATGTAGGCGGTG
CTACAGAGTTCTTGAAGTGGTGGCCTAACTACGGCTACACTAGAAGAACAGTATTTGGTATCTGCGCTCT
GCTGAAGCCAGTTACCTTCGGAAAAAGAGTTGGTAGCTCTTGATCCGGCAAACAAACCACCGCTGGTAGC
GGTGGTTTTTTTGTTTGCAAGCAGCAGATTACGCGCAGAAAAAAAGGATCTCAAGAAGATCCTTTGATCT
TTTCTACGGGGTCTGACGCTCAGTGGAACGAAAACTCACGTTAAGGGATTTTGGTCATGAGATTATCAAA
AAGGATCTTCACCTAGATCCTTTTAAATTAAAAATGAAGTTTTAAATCAATCTAAAGTATATATGAGTAA
ACTTGGTCTGACAGTTACCAATGCTTAATCAGTGAGGCACCTATCTCAGCGATCTGTCTATTTCGTTCAT
CCATAGTTGCCTGACTCCCCGTCGTGTAGATAACTACGATACGGGAGGGCTTACCATCTGGCCCCAGTGC
TGCAATGATACCGCGAGACCCACGCTCACCGGCTCCAGATTTATCAGCAATAAACCAGCCAGCCGGAAGG
GCCGAGCGCAGAAGTGGTCCTGCAACTTTATCCGCCTCCATCCAGTCTATTAATTGTTGCCGGGAAGCTA
GAGTAAGTAGTTCGCCAGTTAATAGTTTGCGCAACGTTGTTGCCATTGCTACAGGCATCGTGGTGTCACG
CTCGTCGTTTGGTATGGCTTCATTCAGCTCCGGTTCCCAACGATCAAGGCGAGTTACATGATCCCCCATG
TTGTGCAAAAAAGCGGTTAGCTCCTTCGGTCCTCCGATCGTTGTCAGAAGTAAGTTGGCCGCAGTGTTAT
CACTCATGGTTATGGCAGCACTGCATAATTCTCTTACTGTCATGCCATCCGTAAGATGCTTTTCTGTGAC
TGGTGAGTACTCAACCAAGTCATTCTGAGAATAGTGTATGCGGCGACCGAGTTGCTCTTGCCCGGCGTCA
ATACGGGATAATACCGCGCCACATAGCAGAACTTTAAAAGTGCTCATCATTGGAAAACGTTCTTCGGGGC
GAAAACTCTCAAGGATCTTACCGCTGTTGAGATCCAGTTCGATGTAACCCACTCGTGCACCCAACTGATC
TTCAGCATCTTTTACTTTCACCAGCGTTTCTGGGTGAGCAAAAACAGGAAGGCAAAATGCCGCAAAAAAG
GGAATAAGGGCGACACGGAAATGTTGAATACTCATACTCTTCCTTTTTCAATATTATTGAAGCATTTATC
AGGGTTATTGTCTCATGAGCGGATACATATTTGAATGTATTTAGAAAAATAAACAAATAGGGGTTCCGCG
CACATTTCCCCGAAAAGTGCCACCTG
